>Addgene plasmid #116425 | pHAGE-KRAS-Q61R | addgene full sequence | sequence record 245331 | Addgene NGS Result
TGGAAGGGCTAATTCACTCCCAAAGAAGACAAGATATCCTTGATCTGTGGATCTACCACACACAAGGCTA
CTTCCCTGATTAGCAGAACTACACACCAGGGCCAGGGGTCAGATATCCACTGACCTTTGGATGGTGCTAC
AAGCTAGTACCAGTTGAGCCAGATAAGGTAGAAGAGGCCAATAAAGGAGAGAACACCAGCTTGTTACACC
CTGTGAGCCTGCATGGGATGGATGACCCGGAGAGAGAAGTGTTAGAGTGGAGGTTTGACAGCCGCCTAGC
ATTTCATCACGTGGCCCGAGAGCTGCATCCGGAGTACTTCAAGAACTGCTGATATCGAGCTTGCTACAAG
GGACTTTCCGCTGGGGACTTTCCAGGGAGGCGTGGCCTGGGCGGGACTGGGGAGTGGCGAGCCCTCAGAT
CCTGCATATAAGCAGCTGCTTTTTGCCTGTACTGGGTCTCTCTGGTTAGACCAGATCTGAGCCTGGGAGC
TCTCTGGCTAACTAGGGAACCCACTGCTTAAGCCTCAATAAAGCTTGCCTTGAGTGCTTCAAGTAGTGTG
TGCCCGTCTGTTGTGTGACTCTGGTAACTAGAGATCCCTCAGACCCTTTTAGTCAGTGTGGAAAATCTCT
AGCAGTGGCGCCCGAACAGGGACTTGAAAGCGAAAGGGAAACCAGAGGAGCTCTCTCGACGCAGGACTCG
GCTTGCTGAAGCGCGCACGGCAAGAGGCGAGGGGCGGCGACTGGTGAGTACGCCAAAAATTTTGACTAGC
GGAGGCTAGAAGGAGAGAGATGGGTGCGAGAGCGTCAGTATTAAGCGGGGGAGAATTAGATCGCGATGGG
AAAAAATTCGGTTAAGGCCAGGGGGAAAGAAAAAATATAAATTAAAACATATAGTATGGGCAAGCAGGGA
GCTAGAACGATTCGCAGTTAATCCTGGCCTGTTAGAAACATCAGAAGGCTGTAGACAAATACTGGGACAG
CTACAACCATCCCTTCAGACAGGATCAGAAGAACTTAGATCATTATATAATACAGTAGCAACCCTCTATT
GTGTGCATCAAAGGATAGAGATAAAAGACACCAAGGAAGCTTTAGACAAGATAGAGGAAGAGCAAAACAA
AAGTAAGACCACCGCACAGCAAGCGGCCGGCCGCTGATCTTCAGACCTGGAGGAGGAGATATGAGGGACA
ATTGGAGAAGTGAATTATATAAATATAAAGTAGTAAAAATTGAACCATTAGGAGTAGCACCCACCAAGGC
AAAGAGAAGAGTGGTGCAGAGAGAAAAAAGAGCAGTGGGAATAGGAGCTTTGTTCCTTGGGTTCTTGGGA
GCAGCAGGAAGCACTATGGGCGCAGCGTCAATGACGCTGACGGTACAGGCCAGACAATTATTGTCTGGTA
TAGTGCAGCAGCAGAACAATTTGCTGAGGGCTATTGAGGCGCAACAGCATCTGTTGCAACTCACAGTCTG
GGGCATCAAGCAGCTCCAGGCAAGAATCCTGGCTGTGGAAAGATACCTAAAGGATCAACAGCTCCTGGGG
ATTTGGGGTTGCTCTGGAAAACTCATTTGCACCACTGCTGTGCCTTGGAATGCTAGTTGGAGTAATAAAT
CTCTGGAACAGATTTGGAATCACACGACCTGGATGGAGTGGGACAGAGAAATTAACAATTACACAAGCTT
AATACACTCCTTAATTGAAGAATCGCAAAACCAGCAAGAAAAGAATGAACAAGAATTATTGGAATTAGAT
AAATGGGCAAGTTTGTGGAATTGGTTTAACATAACAAATTGGCTGTGGTATATAAAATTATTCATAATGA
TAGTAGGAGGCTTGGTAGGTTTAAGAATAGTTTTTGCTGTACTTTCTATAGTGAATAGAGTTAGGCAGGG
ATATTCACCATTATCGTTTCAGACCCACCTCCCAACCCCGAGGGGACCCGACAGGCCCGAAGGAATAGAA
GAAGAAGGTGGAGAGAGAGACAGAGACAGATCCATTCGATTAGTGAACGGATCTCGACGGTATCGCCGAA
TTCACAAATGGCAGTATTCATCCACAATTTTAAAAGAAAAGGGGGGATTGGGGGGTACAGTGCAGGGGAA
AGAATAGTAGACATAATAGCAACAGACATACAAACTAAAGAATTACAAAAACAAATTACAAAAATTCAAA
ATTTTCGGGTTTATTACAGGGACAGCAGAGATCCAGTTTGGACTAGTCGTGAGGCTCCGGTGCCCGTCAG
TGGGCAGAGCGCACATCGCCCACAGTCCCCGAGAAGTTGGGGGGAGGGGTCGGCAATTGAACCGGTGCCT
AGAGAAGGTGGCGCGGGGTAAACTGGGAAAGTGATGTCGTGTACTGGCTCCGCCTTTTTCCCGAGGGTGG
GGGAGAACCGTATATAAGTGCAGTAGTCGCCGTGAACGTTCTTTTTCGCAACGGGTTTGCCGCCAGAACA
CAGGTAAGTGCCGTGTGTGGTTCCCGCGGGCCTGGCCTCTTTACGGGTTATGGCCCTTGCGTGCCTTGAA
TTACTTCCACCTGGCTGCAGTACGTGATTCTTGATCCCGAGCTTCGGGTTGGAAGTGGGTGGGAGAGTTC
GAGGCCTTGCGCTTAAGGAGCCCCTTCGCCTCGTGCTTGAGTTGAGGCCTGGCCTGGGCGCTGGGGCCGC
CGCGTGCGAATCTGGTGGCACCTTCGCGCCTGTCTCGCTGCTTTCGATAAGTCTCTAGCCATTTAAAATT
TTTGATGACCTGCTGCGACGCTTTTTTTCTGGCAAGATAGTCTTGTAAATGCGGGCCAAGATCTGCACAC
TGGTATTTCGGTTTTTGGGGCCGCGGGCGGCGACGGGGCCCGTGCGTCCCAGCGCACATGTTCGGCGAGG
CGGGGCCTGCGAGCGCGGCCACCGAGAATCGGACGGGGGTAGTCTCAAGCTGGCCGGCCTGCTCTGGTGC
CTGGCCTCGCGCCGCCGTGTATCGCCCCGCCCTGGGCGGCAAGGCTGGCCCGGTCGGCACCAGTTGCGTG
AGCGGAAAGATGGCCGCTTCCCGGCCCTGCTGCAGGGAGCTCAAAATGGAGGACGCGGCGCTCGGGAGAG
CGGGCGGGTGAGTCACCCACACAAAGGAAAAGGGCCTTTCCGTCCTCAGCCGTCGCTTCATGTGACTCCA
CGGAGTACCGGGCGCCGTCCAGGCACCTCGATTAGTTCTCGAGCTTTTGGAGTACGTCGTCTTTAGGTTG
GGGGGAGGGGTTTTATGCGATGGAGTTTCCCCACACTGAGTGGGTGGAGACTGAAGTTAGGCCAGCTTGG
CACTTGATGTAATTCTCCTTGGAATTTGCCCTTTTTGAGTTTGGATCTTGGTTCATTCTCAAGCCTCAGA
CAGTGGTTCAAAGTTTTTTTCTTCCATTTCAGGTGTCGTGAAGCGGCCCTGCAGATATCAACAAGTTTGT
ACAAGAAAGCAGGCACC
[507 nt withheld, positions 3448-3954]
ATGAGCAAAGATGGTAAAAAGAAGAAAAAGAAGTCAAAGACAAAGTGTGTAATTATGTAGAACCCAGCTT
TCTTGTACAAAGTGGTTGATATCCAGCACAGTGGCGGCCGCTCGAGTCTAGAGGGCCCGCGGTTCGAAGG
TAAGCCTATCCCTAACCCTCTCCTCGGTCTCGATTCTACGCGTACCGGTTAGTAATGAGATCCCTCCCCC
CCCCCTAACGTTACTGGCCGAAGCCGCTTGGAATAAGGCCGGTGTGCGTTTGTCTATATGTTATTTTCCA
CCATATTGCCGTCTTTTGGCAATGTGAGGGCCCGGAAACCTGGCCCTGTCTTCTTGACGAGCATTCCTAG
GGGTCTTTCCCCTCTCGCCAAAGGAATGCAAGGTCTGTTGAATGTCGTGAAGGAAGCAGTTCCTCTGGAA
GCTTCTTGAAGACAAACAACGTCTGTAGCGACCCTTTGCAGGCAGCGGAACCCCCCACCTGGCGACAGGT
GCCTCTGCGGCCAAAAGCCACGTGTATAAGATACACCTGCAAAGGCGGCACAACCCCAGTGCCACGTTGT
GAGTTGGATAGTTGTGGAAAGAGTCAAATGGCTCTCCTCAAGCGTATTCAACAAGGGGCTGAAGGATGCC
CAGAAGGTACCCCATTGTATGGGATCTGATCTGGGGCCTCGGTGCACATGCTTTACATGTGTTTAGTCGA
GGTTAAAAAAACGTCTAGGCCCCCCGAACCACGGGGACGTGGTTTTCCTTTGAAAAACACGATGATAATA
TGGCCACACATATGGTGAGCAAGGGCGAGGAGCTGTTCACCGGGGTGGTGCCCATCCTGGTCGAGCTGGA
CGGCGACGTAAACGGCCACAAGTTCAGCGTGTCCGGCGAGGGCGAGGGCGATGCCACCTACGGCAAGCTG
ACCCTGAAGTTCATCTGCACCACCGGCAAGCTGCCCGTGCCCTGGCCCACCCTCGTGACCACCCTGACCT
ACGGCGTGCAGTGCTTCAGCCGCTACCCCGACCACATGAAGCAGCACGACTTCTTCAAGTCCGCCATGCC
CGAAGGCTACGTCCAGGAGCGCACCATCTTCTTCAAGGACGACGGCAACTACAAGACCCGCGCCGAGGTG
AAGTTCGAGGGCGACACCCTGGTGAACCGCATCGAGCTGAAGGGCATCGACTTCAAGGAGGACGGCAACA
TCCTGGGGCACAAGCTGGAGTACAACTACAACAGCCACAACGTCTATATCATGGCCGACAAGCAGAAGAA
CGGCATCAAGGTGAACTTCAAGATCCGCCACAACATCGAGGACGGCAGCGTGCAGCTCGCCGACCACTAC
CAGCAGAACACCCCCATCGGCGACGGCCCCGTGCTGCTGCCCGACAACCACTACCTGAGCACCCAGTCCG
CCCTGAGCAAAGACCCCAACGAGAAGCGCGATCACATGGTCCTGCTGGAGTTCGTGACCGCCGCCGGGAT
CACTCTCGGCATGGACGAGCTGTACAAGTAAATCGATAGATCCTAATCAACCTCTGGATTACAAAATTTG
TGAAAGATTGACTGGTATTCTTAACTATGTTGCTCCTTTTACGCTATGTGGATACGCTGCTTTAATGCCT
TTGTATCATGCTATTGCTTCCCGTATGGCTTTCATTTTCTCCTCCTTGTATAAATCCTGGTTGCTGTCTC
TTTATGAGGAGTTGTGGCCCGTTGTCAGGCAACGTGGCGTGGTGTGCACTGTGTTTGCTGACGCAACCCC
CACTGGTTGGGGCATTGCCACCACCTGTCAGCTCCTTTCCGGGACTTTCGCTTTCCCCCTCCCTATTGCC
ACGGCGGAACTCATCGCCGCCTGCCTTGCCCGCTGCTGGACAGGGGCTCGGCTGTTGGGCACTGACAATT
CCGTGGTGTTGTCGGGGAAATCATCGTCCTTTCCTTGGCTGCTCGCCTGTGTTGCCACCTGGATTCTGCG
CGGGACGTCCTTCTGCTACGTCCCTTCGGCCCTCAATCCAGCGGACCTTCCTTCCCGCGGCCTGCTGCCG
GCTCTGCGGCCTCTTCCGCGTCTTCGCCTTCGCCCTCAGACGAGTCGGATCTCCCTTTGGGCCGCCTCCC
CGCCTGAGATCCTTTAAGACCAATGACTTACAAGGCAGCTGTAGATCTTAGCCACTTTTTAAAAGAAAAG
GGGGGACTGGAAGGGCTAATTCACTCCCAACGAAGACAAGATCTGCTTTTTGCTTGTACTGGGTCTCTCT
GGTTAGACCAGATCTGAGCCTGGGAGCTCTCTGGCTAACTAGGGAACCCACTGCTTAAGCCTCAATAAAG
CTTGCCTTGAGTGCTTCAAGTAGTGTGTGCCCGTCTGTTGTGTGACTCTGGTAACTAGAGATCCCTCAGA
CCCTTTTAGTCAGTGTGGAAAATCTCTAGCAGTAGTAGTTCATGTCATCTTATTATTCAGTATTTATAAC
TTGCAAAGAAATGAATATCAGAGAGTGAGAGGCCCGGGTTAATTAAGGAAAGGGCTAGATCATTCTTGAA
GACGAAAGGGCCTCGTGATACGCCTATTTTTATAGGTTAATGTCATGATAATAATGGTTTCTTAGACGTC
AGGTGGCACTTTTCGGGGAAATGTGCGCGGAACCCCTATTTGTTTATTTTTCTAAATACATTCAAATATG
TATCCGCTCATGAGACAATAACCCTGATAAATGCTTCAATAATATTGAAAAAGGAAGAGTATGAGTATTC
AACATTTCCGTGTCGCCCTTATTCCCTTTTTTGCGGCATTTTGCCTTCCTGTTTTTGCTCACCCAGAAAC
GCTGGTGAAAGTAAAAGATGCTGAAGATCAGTTGGGTGCACGAGTGGGTTACATCGAACTGGATCTCAAC
AGCGGTAAGATCCTTGAGAGTTTTCGCCCCGAAGAACGTTTTCCAATGATGAGCACTTTTAAAGTTCTGC
TATGTGGCGCGGTATTATCCCGTGTTGACGCCGGGCAAGAGCAACTCGGTCGCCGCATACACTATTCTCA
GAATGACTTGGTTGAGTACTCACCAGTCACAGAAAAGCATCTTACGGATGGCATGACAGTAAGAGAATTA
TGCAGTGCTGCCATAACCATGAGTGATAACACTGCGGCCAACTTACTTCTGACAACGATCGGAGGACCGA
AGGAGCTAACCGCTTTTTTGCACAACATGGGGGATCATGTAACTCGCCTTGATCGTTGGGAACCGGAGCT
GAATGAAGCCATACCAAACGACGAGCGTGACACCACGATGCCTGTAGCAATGGCAACAACGTTGCGCAAA
CTATTAACTGGCGAACTACTTACTCTAGCTTCCCGGCAACAATTAATAGACTGGATGGAGGCGGATAAAG
TTGCAGGACCACTTCTGCGCTCGGCCCTTCCGGCTGGCTGGTTTATTGCTGATAAATCTGGAGCCGGTGA
GCGTGGGTCTCGCGGTATCATTGCAGCACTGGGGCCAGATGGTAAGCCCTCCCGTATCGTAGTTATCTAC
ACGACGGGGAGTCAGGCAACTATGGATGAACGAAATAGACAGATCGCTGAGATAGGTGCCTCACTGATTA
AGCATTGGTAACTGTCAGACCAAGTTTACTCATATATACTTTAGATTGATTTAAAACTTCATTTTTAATT
TAAAAGGATCTAGGTGAAGATCCTTTTTGATAATCTCATGACCAAAATCCCTTAACGTGAGTTTTCGTTC
CACTGAGCGTCAGACCCCGTAGAAAAGATCAAAGGATCTTCTTGAGATCCTTTTTTTCTGCGCGTAATCT
GCTGCTTGCAAACAAAAAAACCACCGCTACCAGCGGTGGTTTGTTTGCCGGATCAAGAGCTACCAACTCT
TTTTCCGAAGGTAACTGGCTTCAGCAGAGCGCAGATACCAAATACTGTTCTTCTAGTGTAGCCGTAGTTA
GGCCACCACTTCAAGAACTCTGTAGCACCGCCTACATACCTCGCTCTGCTAATCCTGTTACCAGTGGCTG
CTGCCAGTGGCGATAAGTCGTGTCTTACCGGGTTGGACTCAAGACGATAGTTACCGGATAAGGCGCAGCG
GTCGGGCTGAACGGGGGGTTCGTGCACACAGCCCAGCTTGGAGCGAACGACCTACACCGAACTGAGATAC
CTACAGCGTGAGCTATGAGAAAGCGCCACGCTTCCCGAAGGGAGAAAGGCGGACAGGTATCCGGTAAGCG
GCAGGGTCGGAACAGGAGAGCGCACGAGGGAGCTTCCAGGGGGAAACGCCTGGTATCTTTATAGTCCTGT
CGGGTTTCGCCACCTCTGACTTGAGCGTCGATTTTTGTGATGCTCGTCAGGGGGGCGGAGCCTATGGAAA
AACGCCAGCAACGCGGCCTTTTTACGGTTCCTGGCCTTTTGCTGGCCTTTTGCTCACATGTTCTTTCCTG
CGTTATCCCCTGATTCTGTGGATAACCGTATTACCGCCTTTGAGTGAGCTGATACCGCTCGCCGCAGCCG
AACGACCGAGCGCAGCGAGTCAGTGAGCGAGGAAGCGGAAGAGCGCCCAATACGCAAACCGCCTCTCCCC
GCGCGTTGGCCGATTCATTAATGCAGCAAGCTCATGGCTGACTAATTTTTTTTATTTATGCAGAGGCCGA
GGCCGCCTCGGCCTCTGAGCTATTCCAGAAGTAGTGAGGAGGCTTTTTTGGAGGCCTAGGCTTTTGCAAA
AAGCTCCCCGTGGCACGACAGGTTTCCCGACTGGAAAGCGGGCAGTGAGCGCAACGCAATTAATGTGAGT
TAGCTCACTCATTAGGCACCCCAGGCTTTACACTTTATGCTTCCGGCTCGTATGTTGTGTGGAATTGTGA
GCGGATAACAATTTCACACAGGAAACAGCTATGACATGATTACGAATTTCACAAATAAAGCATTTTTTTC
ACTGCATTCTAGTTGTGGTTTGTCCAAACTCATCAATGTATCTTATCATGTCTGGATCAACTGGATAACT
CAAGCTAACCAAAATCATCCCAAACTTCCCACCCCATACCCTATTACCACTGCCAATTACCTGTGGTTTC
ATTTACTCTAAACCTGTGATTCCTCTGAATTATTTTCATTTTAAAGAAATTGTATTTGTTAAATATGTAC
TACAAACTTAGTAGT
Features (pLannotate 1.2.2; 27 found; start..end, strand, type, name):
    377..634     +  LTR            5' LTR (truncated): truncated 5' long terminal repeat (LTR) from HIV-1
    681..806     +  misc_feature   HIV-1 Ψ: packaging signal of human immunodeficiency virus type 1
    790..1128    +  CDS            HIV-1 gag (fragment): gag protein from human immunodeficiency virus 1; gag
   1303..1536    +  misc_feature   RRE: The Rev response element (RRE) of HIV-1 allows for Rev-dependent mRNA export from the nucleus to the cytoplasm.
   1913..2013    +  CDS            Rev (fragment): human immunodeficiency virus 1 (HIV-1) Rev protein; rev; enhances nuclear export of unspliced and incompletely spliced viral mRNAs
   2058..2175    +  misc_feature   cPPT/CTS: central polypurine tract and central termination sequence of HIV-1
   2223..3401    +  promoter       EF-1α promoter: strong constitutive promoter for human elongation factor EF-1α
   3421..3444    +  protein_bind   attB1: mutant version of attB; recombination site for the Gateway® BP reaction BP Clonase™
   3448..4013    +  CDS            K-Ras (fragment) (sequence partly withheld): human small GTPase proto-oncoprotein
   4016..4040    -  protein_bind   attB2: mutant version of attB; recombination site for the Gateway® BP reaction BP Clonase™
   4093..4134    +  CDS            V5 tag: epitope tag from simian virus 5
   4260..4722    +  misc_feature   IRES: internal ribosome entry site (IRES) of the encephalomyocarditis virus (EMCV)
   4736..5455    +  CDS            EGFP: the original enhanced GFP (Yang et al., 1996) mammalian codon-optimized
   5469..6057    +  misc_feature   WPRE: woodchuck hepatitis virus posttranscriptional regulatory element
   6065..6130    +  CDS            nef (fragment): NEF_HV1Z2 - Experimental evidence at protein level: Swiss-Prot protein existence level 1. Extracellular Nef protein targets CD4(+) T-lymphocytes for apoptosis by interacting with CXCR4 surface receptors. From Human immunodeficiency virus type 1 group M subtype D (isolate Z2/CDC-Z34) (HIV-1).
   6132..6365    +  LTR            3' LTR (ΔU3): self-inactivating 3' long terminal repeat (LTR) from HIV-1
   6570..6674    +  promoter       AmpR promoter: bla
   6675..7535    +  CDS            AmpR: β-lactamase; bla; confers resistance to ampicillin, carbenicillin, and related antibiotics
   7706..8294    +  rep_origin     ori: high-copy-number ColE1/pMB1/pBR322/pUC origin of replication
   8477..8531    +  CDS            lacI (fragment): lac repressor; lacI; The lac repressor binds to the lac operator to inhibit transcription in E. coli. This inhibition can be relieved by adding lactose or isopropyl-β-D-thiogalactopyranoside (IPTG).
   8537..8630    +  rep_origin     SV40 ori (fragment): SV40 origin of replication
   8655..8692    +  CDS            lacI (fragment): lac repressor; lacI; The lac repressor binds to the lac operator to inhibit transcription in E. coli. This inhibition can be relieved by adding lactose or isopropyl-β-D-thiogalactopyranoside (IPTG).
   8705..8726    +  protein_bind   CAP binding site: CAP binding activates transcription in the presence of cAMP. E. coli catabolite activator protein
   8741..8771    +  promoter       lac promoter: promoter for the E. coli lac operon
   8779..8795    +  protein_bind   lac operator: The lac repressor binds to the lac operator to inhibit transcription in E. coli. This inhibition can be relieved by adding lactose or isopropyl-β-D-thiogalactopyranoside (IPTG). lac repressor encoded by lacI
   8829..8912    +  polyA_signal   SV40 poly(A) signal (fragment): SV40 polyadenylation signal
   9079..329     +  CDS            nef (fragment) (across the origin): NEF_HV1BR - Experimental evidence at protein level: Swiss-Prot protein existence level 1. Extracellular Nef protein targets CD4(+) T-lymphocytes for apoptosis by interacting with CXCR4 surface receptors (PubMed:14990729). From Human immunodeficiency virus type 1 group M subtype B (isolate BRU/LAI) (HIV-1).
