[The description below was written by a language model from this plasmid's Addgene catalogue record and pLannotate feature annotations shown in this document.]
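Description:
pHAGE-KRAS-Q61R is an HIV-1-based lentiviral expression plasmid of about 9.1 kb, built on the pHAGE backbone, that carries human KRAS with the Q61R substitution. It is maintained in E. coli through a high-copy ColE1/pUC-type origin and an ampicillin resistance gene (β-lactamase). The recorded propagation strain is a recombination-deficient one of the kind generally used to keep LTR repeats stable. The viral portion contains a truncated 5' LTR, the Ψ packaging signal with an adjoining gag fragment, the Rev response element for Rev-dependent nuclear export of the genomic RNA, and the cPPT/CTS element. A ΔU3 3' LTR makes the integrated provirus self-inactivating. No viral structural or enzymatic genes are intact, so packaging functions must be supplied in trans.

Between the LTRs, the human EF-1α promoter drives a bicistronic transcript. The KRAS open reading frame sits between attB1 and attB2 sites, consistent with its recorded introduction by Gateway recombination. A V5 epitope tag is annotated downstream of attB2, but the record does not say whether the insert reads through in frame to produce a V5 fusion. An EMCV IRES then directs translation of EGFP from the same mRNA, so fluorescence marks transduced, expressing cells. No mammalian drug-selection marker is annotated. A WPRE ahead of the 3' LTR enhances transcript stability and expression. Short lac, SV40 and nef fragments elsewhere in the plasmid appear to be backbone remnants.

The stated purpose is lentiviral expression of KRAS Q61R. The plasmid comes from a collection made for systematic functional annotation of somatic cancer mutations, where stable expression of a mutant allele lets its effects be assessed in cell models.
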