Addgene plasmid #116425: pHAGE-KRAS-Q61R
Purpose: Lentiviral expression of KRAS Q61R
Depositing lab: Gordon Mills & Kenneth Scott. Depositing organization: Baylor College of Medicine. Publication: Systematic Functional Annotation of Somatic Mutations in Cancer. Ng PK, Li J, Jeong KJ, Shao S, Chen H, Tsang YH, Sengupta S, Wang Z, Bhavana VH, Tran R, Soewito S, Minussi DC, Moreno D, Kong K, Dogruluk T, Lu H, Gao J, Tokheim C, Zhou DC, Johnson AM, Zeng J, Ip CKM, Ju Z, Wester M, Yu S, Li Y, Vellano CP, Schultz N, Karchin R, Ding L, Lu Y, Cheung LWT, Chen K, Shaw KR, Meric-Bernstam F, Scott KL, Yi S, Sahni N, Liang H, Mills GB. Cancer Cell. 2018 Mar 12;33(3):450-462.e10. doi: 10.1016/j.ccell.2018.01.021. PubMed 29533785.
Backbone
  Vector backbone: pHAGE
  Vector type: Lentiviral
Growth in bacteria
  Bacterial resistance: Ampicillin, 100 μg/mL
  Growth temperature: 37°C
  Growth strain: Stbl3
  Copy number: High Copy
Gene/Insert
  Gene/Insert name: KRAS
  Species: H. sapiens (human)
  Mutation: Q61R
  Entrez Gene: KRAS (a.k.a. 'C-K-RAS, C-K-RAS, CFC2, K-RAS2A, K-RAS2B, K-RAS4A, K-RAS4B, K-Ras, K-Ras 2, KI-RAS, KRAS1, KRAS2, NS, NS3, OES, RALD, RASK2, c-Ki-ras, c-Ki-ras2)
  Cloning method: Gateway Cloning
Terms and licenses: Academic/Nonprofit Terms; Industry Terms: Not Available to Industry
How to cite: pHAGE-KRAS-Q61R was a gift from Gordon Mills & Kenneth Scott (Addgene plasmid # 116425 ; http://n2t.net/addgene:116425 ; RRID:Addgene_116425)
