>Addgene plasmid #116425 | pHAGE-KRAS-Q61R | depositor partial sequence | sequence record 219299 | insert
[507 nt withheld, positions 1-507]
ATGAGCAAAGATGGTAAAAAGAAGAAAAAGAAGTCAAAGACAAAGTGTGTAATTATGTAA
